>Addgene plasmid #98547 | BB3eH_AF | addgene full sequence | sequence record 192050 | Addgene NGS Result
CGCTGTGAGCAAAAGGCCAGCAAAAGGCCAGGAACCGTAAAAAGGCCGCGTTGCTGGCGTTTTTCCATAG
GCTCCGCCCCCCTGACGAGCATCACAAAAATCGACGCTCAAGTCAGAGGTGGCGAAACCCGACAGGACTA
TAAAGATACCAGGCGTTTCCCCCTGGAAGCTCCCTCGTGCGCTCTCCTGTTCCGACCCTGCCGCTTACCG
GATACCTGTCCGCCTTTCTCCCTTCGGGAAGCGTGGCGCTTTCTCATAGCTCACGCTGTAGGTATCTCAG
TTCGGTGTAGGTCGTTCGCTCCAAGCTGGGCTGTGTGCACGAACCCCCCGTTCAGCCCGACCGCTGCGCC
TTATCCGGTAACTATCGTCTTGAGTCCAACCCGGTAAGACACGACTTATCGCCACTGGCAGCAGCCACTG
GTAACAGGATTAGCAGAGCGAGGTATGTAGGCGGTGCTACAGAGTTCTTGAAGTGGTGGCCTAACTACGG
CTACACTAGAAGAACAGTATTTGGTATCTGCGCTCTGCTGAAGCCAGTTACCTTCGGAAAAAGAGTTGGT
AGCTCTTGATCCGGCAAACAAACCACCGCTGGTAGCGGTGGTTTTTTTGTTTGCAAGCAGCAGATTACGC
GCAGAAAAAAAGGATCTCAAGAAGATCCTTTGATCTTTTCTACGGGGTGGAGCGCAAAAAACCCCGCCCC
TGACAGGGCGGGGTTTTTTCGCGATCGGAGACCGGATCCCTCGAGGGTCTCCGCTTCATGGACATGGAGG
CCCAGAATACCCTCCTTGACAGTCTTGACGTGCGCAGCTCAGGGGCATGATGTGACTGTCGCCCGTACAT
TTAGCCCATACATCCCCATGTATAATCATTTGCATCCATACATTTTGATGGCCGCACGGCGCGAAGCAAA
AATTACGGCTCCTCGCTGCAGACGTGCGAGCAGGGAAACGCTCCCCTCACAGACGCGTTGAATTGTCCCC
ACGCCGCGCCCCTGTAGAGAAATATAAAAGGTTAGGATTTGCCACTGAGGTTCTTCTTTCATATACTTCC
TTTTAAAATCTTGCTAGGATACAGTTCTCACATCACATCCGAACATAAACAACCATGGGTAAAAAGCCTG
AACTCACCGCGACGTCTGTCGAGAAGTTTCTGATCGAAAAGTTCGACAGCGTCTCCGACCTGATGCAGCT
CTCGGAGGGCGAAGAATCTCGTGCTTTCAGCTTCGATGTAGGAGGGCGTGGATATGTCCTGCGGGTAAAT
AGCTGCGCCGATGGTTTCTACAAAGATCGTTATGTTTATCGGCACTTTGCATCGGCCGCGCTCCCGATTC
CGGAAGTGCTTGACATTGGGGAATTCAGCGAGAGCCTGACCTATTGCATCTCCCGCCGTGCACAGGGTGT
CACGTTGCAAGACCTCCCTGAAACCGAACTGCCCGCTGTTCTGCAGCCGGTCGCGGAGGCCATGGATGCG
ATCGCTGCGGCCGATCTTAGCCAGACGAGCGGGTTCGGCCCATTCGGACCGCAAGGAATCGGTCAATACA
CTACATGGCGTGATTTCATATGCGCGATTGCTGATCCCCATGTGTATCACTGGCAAACTGTGATGGACGA
CACCGTCAGTGCGTCCGTCGCGCAGGCTCTCGATGAGCTGATGCTTTGGGCCGAGGACTGCCCCGAAGTC
CGGCACCTCGTGCACGCGGATTTCGGCTCCAACAATGTCCTGACGGACAATGGCCGCATAACAGCGGTCA
TTGACTGGAGCGAGGCGATGTTCGGGGATTCCCAATACGAGGTCGCCAACATCTTCTTCTGGAGGCCGTG
GTTGGCTTGTATGGAGCAGCAGACGCGCTACTTCGAGCGGAGGCATCCGGAGCTTGCAGGATCGCCGCGG
CTCCGGGCGTATATGCTCCGCATTGGTCTTGACCAACTCTATCAGAGCTTGGTTGACGGCAATTTCGATG
ATGCAGCTTGGGCGCAGGGTCGATGCGACGCAATCGTCCGATCCGGAGCCGGGACTGTCGGGCGTACACA
AATCGCCCGCAGAAGCGCGGCCGTCTGGACCGATGGCTGTGTAGAAGTACTCGCCGATAGTGGAAACCGA
CGCCCCAGCACTCGTCCGAGGGCAAAGGAATAATCAGTACTGACAATAAAAAGATTCTTGTTTTCAAGAA
CTTGTCATTTGTATAGTTTTTTTATATTGTAGTTGTTCTATTTTAATCAAATGTTAGCGTGATTTATATT
TTTTTTCGCCTCGACATCATCTGCCCAGATGCGAAGTTAAGTGCGCAGAAAGTAATATCATGCGTCAATC
GTATGTGAATGCTGGTCGCTATACTGGCTTCGCTCTTAATTAAGCGGCCCAAAGAGTGAGAGGAAAGTAC
CTGGGCAAAATCACACAATTCCAAACCATGCTAAATGAGATTTAAAGAGCAAACGATGGCAAAAGGCAAC
CGTTATAAATGTGATCTTTCTTGGCAGCTATCTGTCAATTTTTCTAAGGAACAGTGAATTCATCATAGGA
GAGATGTTATACGTTACATAATCATACATACTGCATGTATCTCACCTACTTTACCTCATCAACTCTAAAA
CAGTTCTAGTCCCAACCCCAGATTCCTAGTCATGACACAAGTCCGCACCGGACAGGACTCACAACCAGCA
AGAGAAGCTAACAAATTTACGCCCCGGTAAAACATTCTTTAGGGGCCGTTCAATGGTAATTTTCCTCTCA
CCCGTTTAAACTTACCTCCGGGCGGTATCTTCAATAACCTCTGTTGTCCCCGGGTATCATTGGAAACAGT
GAGGGACGTTGAACAGAAGAGAGGATCACCGTAAATTTGCCTTGCAATTGGCCCTAACCACGGATGGTTA
ACTTCAAGCCATCACGACAGCAATTGAGTCGGCGCATAGCTACCCTCCTCTTCTTGACCCCATGCATAGG
ACCAACCTTAACCGATGGAACAGGTTCCTCCGCTCCGTCCCCTGGTAGTGTCTCTGCGCAAGAAATAGTT
AAGGTATTAACACTGATCTCTCGCACCCCCCTCACAGTACTGTTATGGTGAATTGACAAAGCCATTGGCT
AGATTGAAACATGTAATTCATATGTAATCTTGTTCAATTAACGAGCTTCGTACAGTCTCAATCTAGACGT
CTGATAATGGCGTTTGTGCTCCTAATCGATGAGCCATCTCATGTGACGTCTATACGCTTCGATGGCTTCC
GTCGCGAATATAGAACCACTTGAAATATGCTGCAAACCACGATCCACCCTGGTCCTGAAAAGATATAAAT
ACAGCACATCTAGCAGGCTTTTG
Features (pLannotate 1.2.2; 3 found; start..end, strand, type, name):
     62..650     -  rep_origin     ori: high-copy-number ColE1/pMB1/pBR322/pUC origin of replication
    761..2336    +  gene           hphMX6: yeast selectable marker conferring hygromycin resistance
   2139..2336    +  terminator     TEF terminator: Ashbya gossypii TEF terminator
