[The description below was written by a language model from this plasmid's Addgene catalogue record and pLannotate feature annotations shown in this document.]
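Description:
BB3eH_AF is an empty level-3 ("BB3") recipient backbone from the GoldenPiCS system, a Golden Gate-derived modular cloning toolkit for synthetic biology in the yeast Pichia pastoris. It carries no insert. According to the record, its role is to receive and combine five gene expression units so that they can be overexpressed together in P. pastoris. The vector is listed as both a bacterial and a yeast expression type, reflecting its shuttle use: assembly and amplification in E. coli, followed by transfer to the yeast host.

The plasmid is small, with a backbone listed at about 3.3 kb and a sequenced record of 3,313 nt, and the annotation finds only a few parts. A high-copy ColE1/pUC-type origin supports replication in E. coli. An hphMX6 cassette, ending in the Ashbya gossypii TEF terminator, confers hygromycin resistance. Hygromycin is also the listed bacterial selection, so this one marker apparently serves for selection in both E. coli and yeast.

The remaining roughly 1 kb of sequence is unannotated. It presumably holds the Golden Gate acceptor region, with the "AF" in the name probably denoting the flanking fusion sites that define a five-unit assembly, but the record does not describe the type IIS sites, fusion overhangs or any placeholder. No yeast replication origin or genome-integration locus is annotated or stated either, so the record does not say how the construct is maintained in P. pastoris. Promoters, coding sequences and terminators for the expressed genes come from the incoming modules rather than from this backbone.
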