Addgene plasmid #98547: BB3eH_AF
Purpose: (Empty Backbone) empty BB3 for insertion and overexpression of 5 genes in P. pastoris
Depositing lab: Brigitte Gasser & Diethard Mattanovich & Michael Sauer. Depositing organization: Universitaet fur Bodenkultur Wien (BOKU-WIEN). Publication: GoldenPiCS: a Golden Gate-derived modular cloning system for applied synthetic biology in the yeast Pichia pastoris. Prielhofer R, Barrero JJ, Steuer S, Gassler T, Zahrl R, Baumann K, Sauer M, Mattanovich D, Gasser B, Marx H. BMC Syst Biol. 2017 Dec 8;11(1):123. doi: 10.1186/s12918-017-0492-3. PubMed 29221460.
Backbone
  Vector backbone: BB3
  Backbone size (bp): 3287
  Vector type: Bacterial Expression, Yeast Expression
Growth in bacteria
  Bacterial resistance: Hygromycin, 200 μg/mL
  Growth temperature: 37°C
  Growth strain: DH10B
  Copy number: High Copy
Gene/Insert
  Gene/Insert name: None
Terms and licenses: Academic/Nonprofit Terms; Industry Terms: Not Available to Industry
How to cite: BB3eH_AF was a gift from Brigitte Gasser & Diethard Mattanovich & Michael Sauer (Addgene plasmid # 98547 ; http://n2t.net/addgene:98547 ; RRID:Addgene_98547)
